>Addgene plasmid #240669 | pG20_3C_mVenus_FR | addgene full sequence | sequence record 482854 | Addgene NGS Result
AGCTCTCATCAACCGTGGCTCCCTCACTTTCTGGCTGGATGATGGGGCGATTCAGGCGATCCCCATCCAA
CAGCCCGCCGTCGAGCGGGCTTTTTTATCCCCGGAAGCCTGTGGATAGAGGGTAGTTATCCACGTGAAAC
CGCTAATGCCCCGCAAAGCCTTGATTCACGGGGCTTTCCGGCCCGCTCCAAAAACTATCCACGTGAAATC
GCTAATCAGGGTACGTGAAATCGCTAATCGGAGTACGTGAAATCGCTAATAAGGTCACGTGAAATCGCTA
ATCAAAAAGGCACGTGAGAACGCTAATAGCCCTTTCAGATCAACAGCTTGCAAACACCCCTCGCTCCGGC
AAGTAGTTACAGCAAGTAGTATGTTCAATTAGCTTTTCAATTATGAATATATATATCAATTATTGGTCGC
CCTTGGCTTGTGGACAATGCGCTACGCGCACCGGCTCCGCCCGTGGACAACCGCAAGCGGTTGCCCACCG
TCGAGCGCCTTTGCCCACAACCCGGCGGCCGGCCGCAACAGATCGTTTTATAAATTTTTTTTTTTGAAAA
AGAAAAAGCCCGAAAGGCGGCAACCTCTCGGGCTTCTGGATTTCCGATCCCCGGAATTAGATCTTGGCAG
GATATATTGTGGTGTAACGTTATCACTAAATGGAGCAACCTACTGTTTTTGAAGTTTGGGTTGCCATGTA
ATCACTTGCAATAAATATATGTACTAATGACTGCATCGGCTTGCGTGTCTAAATTTGTAGCTTATTGAAA
ACTTTTTGTGGTTAAAGACGAATCCAGTTAACTAACATAAGTTTAACAAAACAAGACCTTTTCCATATAT
AGACCACCGTTACCAACTTACAAAGAAGCCAAATAAAGTACAACACAACACTTGCAAGTTACAAAAAGAG
AGGAAAAAAAACATGGTACCATTTGACAACATATAGAAACACACATAAACATTACTTATAACAAAAAGAT
TCAAACTCGGCTTTTATTATCTCCCCCTGATCAAATTCTAAACACTTTATTCCTCATAAACTAACTCCCC
GACATTGGAGTTATTGGACTATGACGATGACATCAGTGGGGTAAGCTCACTTGTGCCCCAGTTTGCTAGG
GAGGTCGCAGTATCTGGCCACAGCCACCTCGTGCTGCTCGACGTAGGTTTCTTTGTCGGCCTCCTTGATT
CTTTCCAGTCTGTGGTCCACATAGTAGACGCCGGGCATCTTGAGGTTCTTAGCGGGTTTCTTGGATCTGT
ATGTGGTCTTGAAGTTGCAGATCAGGTGGCCCCCGCCCACGAGCTTCAGGGCCATGTCGCTTCTGCCTTC
CAGGCCGCCGTCAGCGGGGTACAGCATCTCGGTGTTGGCCTCCCAGCCGAGTGTTTTCTTCTGCATCACA
GGGCCGTTGGATGGGAAGTTCACCCCTCTGATCTTGACGTTGTAGATGAGGCAGCCGTCCTGGAGGCTGG
TGTCCTGGGTAGCGGTCAGCACGCCCCCATCTTCGTATGTGGTGACTCTCTCCCATGTGAAGCCCTCAGG
GAAGGACTGCTTAAAGAAGTCGGGGATGCCCTGGGTGTGGTTGATGAAGGTTCTGCTGCCGTACATGAAG
CTGGTAGCCAGGATGTCGAAGGCGAAGGGGAGAGGGCCGCCCTCGACCACCTTGATTCTCATGGTCTGGG
TGCCCTCGTAGGGCTTGCCTTCGCCCTCGGATGTGCACTTGAAGTGGTGGTTGTTCACGGTGCCCTCCAT
GTACAGCTTCATGTGCATGTTCTCCTTAATCAGCTCGCTCATAGTAGTGTGCTGGCCACCACGAGTACGG
TCACGGTCATGTTCCCCACCAGTATGTTGCTGTCCGTAGTACTGAGCTCTGTCTTTCAGATCCTGAGCTT
TGCTTCCCAACTTCATCCTTGCACTGTCCAACTTGTCTGATCCCTGTGGGTGCTCTCCCGTTGCGTACCT
ATTCACAATCAATAGGTATCATACCAAGCATTTTACCTATATAGATGATATACACAGACACATTCAAGCT
AGCTAGGTCAAATTTCGTATTTAGTTAACCAAATGTTCCCTAGAATTTGCAATTTCTTATTGTTACATTT
GTTATTCGACCAAAAAAATTGATCCAAAGCTACTGGCTCAACACATGCATGCACATATTGCACAAAATTA
TGAAGTAAGATGATAAATGTGTGCTTACTTGTAAATCCAAGAGAAAACGGTTATAGCGGCAATGCCAAAC
CCTCCAGAGGAAAGAAAACCGGTGATGAGGAGTGCAACTGTGATGAGAGCCGGGACAAGGATTGGGCTGA
AGATAACGAGCAGAGGTGTTGCAACAGTCAAAGCTATGACAGTTCCAACAAGGGTAAGGCTGGAGAGAAC
AAGGAGGGAACCACCAGCTGTGACAGCAGTTGCAGCTTTAGCAATCTGCCTAGACTTGGAGTAGTCAGAT
CCTCGTCCGGACATCTGGTACTGGTCACGATCTCGGCCCATCATCGGGTACTGATCTCTGCCGATGATAT
CGTGATGGGTTCCTCTAGCTGTATCCGCCATTTTTTTGTTCTTGTTTACTAGAGAGAATGAGATTTTGAA
TGAGAGATTGATCAAAAAGATGTGTATATATTTTGGAAGAGGTAGGAGTGTTTGTTAGATATATTAAGAA
AGGAGACGAGAAGTCACGTGTCAATGGAGACATCATGCAATTGTAGGCCACGTGTTAATGGCGTCACCAT
GCAGCCGCTGCATGTGTTAACGAGAGGAGTCTATTCAAAGACACGTTTGTTTTTTGCCTAGCTCAGAATG
TGGCGTTGGCATCGAACCGAAACATAAAACGCAAAACGAACCTTTGGGCTCGTCAGTATGGGTTTGGGCC
TTCAATAGATTCCTTCTATACGGCCCACATATCCACTATTGGCAACAAAATTAGAAAAATTTAGGATTTA
GTTTTAAAATTTGTTCCGCGACATTATAAAGCTTCGACGAGTCAGTAATAAACGGCGTCAAAGTGGTTGC
AGCCGGCACACACGAGTCGTGTTTATCAACTCAAAGCACAAATACTTTTCCTCAACCTAAAAATAAGGCA
ATTAGCCAAAAACAACTTTGCGTGTAAACAACGCTCAATACACGTGTCATTTTATTATTAGCTATTGCTT
CACCGCCTTAGCTTTCTCGTGACCTAGTCGTCCTCGTCTTTTCTTCTTCTTCTTCTATAAAACAATACCC
AAAGACCTCTTCTTCTTCACAATTCAGATTTCAATTTCTCAAAATCTTAAAAACTTTCTCTCAATTCTCT
CTACCGTGATCAAGGTAAATTTCTGTGTTCCTTATTCTCTCAAAATCTTCGATTTTGTTTTCGTTCGATC
CCAATTTCGTATATGTTCTTTGGTTTAGATTCTGTTAATCTTAGATCGAAGTCGATTTTCTGGGTTTGAT
CGTTAGATATCATCTTAATTCTCGATTAGGGTTTCATAGATATCATCCGATTTGTTCAAATAATTTGAGT
TTTGTCGAATAATTACTCTTCGATTTGTGATTTCTATCTAGATCTGGTGTTAGTTTCTAGTTTGTGCGAT
CGAATTTGTCGATTAATCTGAGTTTTTCTGATTAACAGACTAGAGTTAACCGGGCTCAGGCCTGGCGCGC
CACTAGTGGATCCGATGGTGTCTTCGATTCAATACGCAAACCGCCTCTCCCCGCGCGTTGGCCGATTCAT
TAATGCAGCTGGCACGACAGGTTTCCCGACTGGAAAGCGGGCAGTGAGCGCAACGCAATTAATGTGAGTT
AGCTCACTCATTAGGCACCCCAGGCTTTACACTTTATGCTTCCGGCTCGTATGTTGTGTGGAATTGTGAG
CGGATAACAATTTCACACATACTAGAGAAAGAGGAGAAATACTAGATGGCTTCCTCCGAGGACGTTATCA
AAGAGTTCATGCGTTTCAAAGTTCGTATGGAAGGTTCCGTTAACGGTCACGAGTTCGAAATCGAAGGTGA
AGGTGAAGGTCGTCCGTACGAAGGTACCCAGACCGCTAAACTGAAAGTTACCAAAGGTGGTCCGCTGCCG
TTCGCTTGGGACATCCTGTCCCCGCAGTTCCAGTACGGTTCCAAGGCTTACGTTAAACACCCGGCTGACA
TCCCGGACTACCTGAAACTGTCCTTCCCGGAAGGTTTCAAATGGGAACGTGTTATGAACTTCGAGGACGG
TGGTGTTGTTACCGTTACCCAGGACTCCTCCCTGCAAGACGGTGAGTTCATCTACAAAGTTAAACTGCGT
GGTACCAACTTCCCGTCCGACGGTCCGGTTATGCAGAAAAAAACGATGGGTTGGGAAGCATCCACCGAAC
GTATGTACCCGGAGGACGGTGCTCTGAAAGGTGAAATCAAAATGCGTCTGAAACTGAAAGACGGTGGTCA
CTACGACGCTGAAGTTAAAACCACCTACATGGCTAAAAAACCGGTTCAGCTGCCGGGTGCTTACAAAACC
GACATCAAACTGGACATCACCTCCCACAACGAGGACTACACCATCGTTGAACAGTACGAACGTGCTGAAG
GTCGTCACTCCACCGGTGCTTAATAACGCTGATAGTGCTAGTGTAGATCGCTACTAGAGCCAGGCATCAA
ATAAAACGAAAGGCTCAGTCGAAAGACTGGGCCTTTCGTTTTATCTGTTGTTTGTCGGTGAACGCTCTCT
ACTAGAGTCACACTGGCTCACCTTCGGGTGGGCCTTTCTGCGTTTATAGAAGACACTGGACCCGGGAGTC
TGGAAGTTCTGTTCCAGGGGCCCTCCATGGTGAGCAAGGGCGAGGAGCTGTTCACCGGGGTGGTGCCCAT
CCTGGTCGAGCTGGACGGCGACGTAAACGGCCACAAGTTCAGCGTGTCCGGCGAGGGCGAGGGCGATGCC
ACCTACGGCAAGCTGACCCTGAAGCTGATCTGCACCACCGGCAAGCTGCCCGTGCCCTGGCCCACCCTCG
TGACCACCCTGGGCTACGGCCTGCAGTGCTTCGCCCGCTACCCCGACCACATGAAGCAGCACGACTTCTT
CAAGTCCGCCATGCCCGAAGGCTACGTCCAGGAGCGCACCATCTTCTTCAAGGACGACGGCAACTACAAG
ACCCGCGCCGAGGTGAAGTTCGAGGGCGACACCCTGGTGAACCGCATCGAGCTGAAGGGCATCGACTTCA
AGGAGGACGGCAACATCCTGGGGCACAAGCTGGAGTACAACTACAACAGCCACAACGTCTATATCACCGC
CGACAAGCAGAAGAACGGCATCAAGGCCAACTTCAAGATCCGCCACAACATCGAGGACGGCGGCGTGCAG
CTCGCCGACCACTACCAGCAGAACACCCCCATCGGCGACGGCCCCGTGCTGCTGCCCGACAACCACTACC
TGAGCTACCAGTCCGCCCTGAGCAAAGACCCCAACGAGAAGCGCGATCACATGGTCCTGCTGGAGTTCGT
GACCGCCGCCGGGATCACTCTCGGCATGGACGAGCTGTACAAGTAAGAGCTCATATGAAGATGAAGATGA
AATATTTGGTGTGTCAAATAAATAGCTTGTGTGCTTAAGTTTGTGTTTTTTTCTTGGCTTGTTGTGTTAT
GAATTTGTGGCTTTTTCTAATATTAAATGAATGTAAGATCTCATTATAATGAATAAACAAATGTTTCTAT
AATCCATTGTGAATGTTTTGTTGGATCTCTTCTGCAGCATATAACTACTGTATGTGCTATGGTATGGACT
ATGGAATATGATTAAAGATAAGGAATTCAGATCGGCTGAGTGGCTCCTTCAACGTTGCGGTTCTGTCAGT
TCCAAACGTAAAACGGCTTGTCCCGCGTCATCGGCGGGGGTCATAACGTGACTCCCTTAATTCTCCGCTC
ATGATCAGATTGTCGTTTCCCGCCTTCAGTTTAAACTATCAGTGTTTGACAGGATATATTGGCGGGTAAA
CTAAGTCGCTGTATGTGTTTGTTTGAGATCTCATGTGAGCAAAAGGCCAGCAAAAGGCCAGGAACCGTAA
AAAGGCCGCGTTGCTGGCGTTTTTCCATAGGCTCCGCCCCCCTGACGAGCATCACAAAAATCGACGCTCA
AGTCAGAGGTGGCGAAACCCGACAGGACTATAAAGATACCAGGCGTTTCCCCCTGGAAGCTCCCTCGTGC
GCTCTCCTGTTCCGACCCTGCCGCTTACCGGATACCTGTCCGCCTTTCTCCCTTCGGGAAGCGTGGCGCT
TTCTCATAGCTCACGCTGTAGGTATCTCAGTTCGGTGTAGGTCGTTCGCTCCAAGCTGGGCTGTGTGCAC
GAACCCCCCGTTCAGCCCGACCGCTGCGCCTTATCCGGTAACTATCGTCTTGAGTCCAACCCGGTAAGAC
ACGACTTATCGCCACTGGCAGCAGCCACTGGTAACAGGATTAGCAGAGCGAGGTATGTAGGCGGTGCTAC
AGAGTTCTTGAAGTGGTGGCCTAACTACGGCTACACTAGAAGAACAGTATTTGGTATCTGCGCTCTGCTG
AAGCCAGTTACCTTCGGAAGAAGAGTTGGTAGCTCTTGATCCGGCAAACAAACCACCGCTGGTAGCGGTG
GTTTTTTTGTTTGCAAGCAGCAGATTACGCGCAGAAAAAAAGGATCTCAAGAAGATCCTTTGATCTTTTC
TACGGGGTCTGACGCTCAGTGGAACGAAAACTCACGTTAAGGGATTTTGGTCATGAGATTATCAAAAAGG
ATCTTCACCTAGATCCTTTTAAATTAAAAATGAAGTTTTAAATCAATCTAAAGTATATATGTGTAACATT
GGTCTAGTGATTAGAAAAACTCATCGAGCATCAAATGAAACTGCAATTTATTCATATCAGGATTATCAAT
ACCATATTTTTGAAAAAGCCGTTTCTGTAATGAAGGAGAAAACTCACCGAGGCAGTTCCATAGGATGGCA
AGATCCTGGTATCGGTCTGCGATTCCGACTCGTCCAACATCAATACAACCTATTAATTTCCCCTCGTCAA
AAATAAGGTTATCAAGTGAGAAATCACCATGAGTGACGACTGAATCCGGTGAGAATGGCAAAAGTTTATG
CATTTCTTTCCAGACTTGTTCAACAGGCCAGCCATTACGCTCGTCATCAAAATCACTCGCATCAACCAAA
CCGTTATTCATTCGTGATTGCGCCTGAGCGAGACGAAATACGCGATCGCTGTTAAAAGGACAATTACAAA
CAGGAATCGAATGCAACCGGCGCAGGAACACTGCCAGCGCATCAACAATATTTTCACCTGAATCAGGATA
TTCTTCTAATACCTGGAATGCTGTTTTCCCTGGGATCGCAGTGGTGAGTAACCATGCATCATCAGGAGTA
CGGATAAAATGCTTGATGGTCGGAAGAGGCATAAATTCCGTCAGCCAGTTTAGTCTGACCATCTCATCTG
TAACATCATTGGCAACGCTACCTTTGCCATGTTTCAGAAACAACTCTGGCGCATCGGGCTTCCCATACAA
TCGGTAGATTGTCGCACCTGATTGCCCGACATTATCGCGAGCCCATTTATACCCATATAAATCAGCATCC
ATGTTGGAATTTAATCGCGGCCTTGAGCAAGACGTTTCCCGTTGAATATGGCTCATAACACCCCTTGTAT
TACTGTTTATGTAAGCAGACAGTTTTATTGTTCATGATGATATATTTTTATCTTGTGCAATGTAACATCA
GAGATTTTGAGACACAACGTGGCTTTGTTGAATAAATCGAACTTTTGCTGAGTTGAAGGATCAGATCACG
CATCTTCCCGACAACGCAGACCGTTCCGTGGCAAAGCAAAAGTTCAAAATCACCAACTGGTCCACCTACA
ACAA
Features (pLannotate 1.2.2; 18 found; start..end, strand, type, name):
     63..498     +  rep_origin     pSa ori: origin of replication from bacterial plasmid pSa
    625..647     +  misc_feature   LB T-DNA repeat: left border repeat from nopaline C58 T-DNA (truncated)
   1100..1792    -  CDS            TagRFP: TagRFP is a basic (constitutively fluorescent) red fluorescent protein published in 2007, derived from Entacmaea quadricolor. It has very low acid sensitivity.
   1793..2509    -  CDS            OLEO2_BRANA: Experimental evidence at protein level: Swiss-Prot protein existence level 1. May have a structural role to stabilize the lipid body during desiccation of the seed by preventing coalescence of the oil. Probably interacts with both lipid and phospholipid moieties of lipid bodies. May also provide recognition signals for specific lipase anchorage in lipolysis during seedling growth. From Brassica napus (Rape).
   3670..3757    +  CDS            lacI (fragment): lac repressor; lacI; The lac repressor binds to the lac operator to inhibit transcription in E. coli. This inhibition can be relieved by adding lactose or isopropyl-β-D-thiogalactopyranoside (IPTG).
   3770..3791    +  protein_bind   CAP binding site: CAP binding activates transcription in the presence of cAMP. E. coli catabolite activator protein
   3806..3836    +  promoter       lac promoter: promoter for the E. coli lac operon
   3844..3860    +  protein_bind   lac operator: The lac repressor binds to the lac operator to inhibit transcription in E. coli. This inhibition can be relieved by adding lactose or isopropyl-β-D-thiogalactopyranoside (IPTG). lac repressor encoded by lacI
   3896..4570    +  CDS            mRFP1: mRFP1 is a basic (constitutively fluorescent) red fluorescent protein published in 2002, derived from Discosoma sp.. It is reported to be a somewhat slowly-maturing monomer with low acid sensitivity.
   4618..4689    +  terminator     rrnB T1 terminator: transcription terminator T1 from the E. coli rrnB gene
   4705..4732    +  terminator     T7Te terminator: phage T7 early transcription terminator
   4787..5506    +  CDS            Venus: yellow fluorescent protein (YFP) with fast and efficient maturation (Nagai et al., 2002) mammalian codon-optimized
   5514..5762    +  terminator     HSP terminator: efficient transcription terminator from the Arabidopsis thaliana heat shock protein 18.2 gene (Nagaya et al., 2010)
   5773..5803    -  promoter       NOS promoter (fragment): nopaline synthase promoter
   5927..5951    +  misc_feature   RB T-DNA repeat: right border repeat from nopaline C58 T-DNA
   6042..6630    -  rep_origin     ori: high-copy-number ColE1/pMB1/pBR322/pUC origin of replication
   6801..7616    -  CDS            KanR: aminoglycoside phosphotransferase; aph(3')-Ia; confers resistance to kanamycin in bacteria or G418 (Geneticin®) in eukaryotes
   7801..58      +  CDS            TRA2_ECOLX (fragment) (across the origin): Protein predicted: Swiss-Prot protein existence level 4. Required for transposition of transposon Tn903. From Escherichia coli.
