[The description below was written by a language model from this plasmid's Addgene catalogue record and pLannotate feature annotations shown in this document.]
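Description:
pG20_3C_mVenus_FR is an empty plant expression backbone of 7,844 bp built on the binary vector pGreen2.0, designed for producing proteins carrying a C-terminal 3C-mVenus tag in plants. It is maintained in E. coli at high copy through a ColE1/pUC-type origin and selected with kanamycin via an aph(3')-Ia KanR gene. A pSa origin is also present, which in pGreen-type vectors supports replication in Agrobacterium, normally with replication functions supplied from a helper plasmid. Nopaline-type left and right T-DNA border repeats delimit the region transferred into the plant genome.

Within the T-DNA there are two functional units. The first is the FAST-Red seed marker: an oleosin coding sequence (annotated by similarity to a Brassica napus oleosin) fused to TagRFP, which places red fluorescence on seed oil bodies so that transgenic seeds can be picked visually rather than by antibiotic or herbicide selection. The second is the expression cassette, where a Venus-type yellow fluorescent protein is followed by the Arabidopsis HSP18.2 terminator. The 3C protease cleavage site named in the record is not annotated separately but would lie upstream of the fluorescent protein, allowing a captured fusion to be released from its tag by proteolysis. Immediately upstream sits a bacterial lac promoter/operator-driven mRFP1 cassette with rrnB T1 and T7Te terminators. It probably serves as a placeholder that is replaced on insertion of a gene of interest, giving a colour screen in E. coli, though the record does not say so. The plant promoter driving the fusion is not identified in the annotation; only a short NOS promoter fragment is detected near the right border. The associated work concerns rapid affinity purification of plant-expressed proteins using a GFP-trap and protease-release approach.
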