Addgene plasmid #240669: pG20_3C_mVenus_FR
Purpose: (Empty Backbone) Expression plasmid for 3C-mVenus-tagged proteins with FAST-Red transgenic seed selection
Depositing lab: Hans-Henning Kunz. Depositing organization: Ludwig-Maximilians-Universitaet Muenchen (LMU). Publication: Catch & Release-rapid cost-effective protein purification from plants using a DIY GFP-Trap-protease approach. Schwartz S, Engstler C, Muhlbauer S, Windenbach E, Wunder T, Kunz HH, Brandt B. Plant J. 2025 Nov;124(3):e70544. doi: 10.1111/tpj.70544. PubMed 41222448.
Backbone
  Vector backbone: pGreen2.0
  Backbone size (bp): 7844
  Vector type: Plant Expression
  Selectable markers: FAST-Red
  Tag / fusion protein: 3C-mVenus (C terminal on backbone)
Growth in bacteria
  Bacterial resistance: Kanamycin, 50 μg/mL
  Growth temperature: 37°C
  Growth strain: DH5alpha
  Copy number: High Copy
Gene/Insert
  Gene/Insert name: None
  Tag / fusion protein: 3C-mVenus (C terminal on backbone)
Terms and licenses: Academic/Nonprofit Terms; Industry Terms: Not Available to Industry
How to cite: pG20_3C_mVenus_FR was a gift from Hans-Henning Kunz (Addgene plasmid # 240669 ; http://n2t.net/addgene:240669 ; RRID:Addgene_240669)
